Addgene plasmid #176262: pNOC_dfnCas12a-KRAB_crRNA NC
Purpose: pNOC episomal plasmid harboring the dead version of humanized fnCas12a gene sequence tagged to the KRAB domain and Nlux and spacer sequence is replaced by the type IIS restriction site for endonucleas
Depositing lab: John van der Oost. Depositing organization: Wageningen University, Department Agrotechnology & Food Sciences. Publication: Comprehensive Genome Engineering Toolbox for Microalgae Nannochloropsis oceanica Based on CRISPR-Cas Systems. Naduthodi MIS, Sudfeld C, Avitzigiannis EK, Trevisan N, van Lith E, Alcaide Sancho J, D'Adamo S, Barbosa M, van der Oost J. ACS Synth Biol. 2021 Dec 17;10(12):3369-3378. doi: 10.1021/acssynbio.1c00329. Epub 2021 Nov 18. PubMed 34793143.
Backbone
  Vector backbone: pUC19
  Vector type: CRISPR, Luciferase, Synthetic Biology ; Expression in microalgae Nannochloropsis oceanica
  Selectable markers: Blasticidin
Growth in bacteria
  Bacterial resistance: Ampicillin, 100 μg/mL
  Growth temperature: 37°C
  Growth strain: DH5alpha
  Copy number: High Copy
Gene/Insert
  Gene/Insert name: humanized fnCas12a
  Species: Francisella novicida
  Mutation: D917A and E1006A mutations to inactivate the endonuclease activity of Cas12a
  Tag / fusion protein: luciferase (C terminal on insert); Kruppel associated box domain (C terminal on insert)
Resource information
  A portion of this plasmid was derived from a plasmid made by: The backbone of plasmid was a gift from Eva Farre from Michigan State University. And the Cas12a sequence was obtained from the Addgene plasmid # 69976
Terms and licenses: Academic/Nonprofit Terms; Industry Terms: Not Available to Industry
How to cite: pNOC_dfnCas12a-KRAB_crRNA NC was a gift from John van der Oost (Addgene plasmid # 176262 ; http://n2t.net/addgene:176262 ; RRID:Addgene_176262)
