[The description below was written by a language model from this plasmid's Addgene catalogue record and pLannotate feature annotations shown in this document.]
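Description:
pNOC_dfnCas12a-KRAB_crRNA NC is an episomal CRISPR interference plasmid for the microalga Nannochloropsis oceanica, built on a pUC19-derived backbone. In E. coli it is maintained at high copy through the ColE1/pUC origin and selected with ampicillin via the β-lactamase gene and its promoter. A yeast CEN6/ARS element spans the sequence origin; in the pNOC design this is the likely basis for maintaining the plasmid as an episome rather than integrating it into the algal genome, although the record does not say so. Selection in the alga relies on blasticidin, conferred by the Aspergillus terreus blasticidin S deaminase gene (bsd), which is followed by a CaMV polyadenylation signal.

The payload is a humanized Francisella novicida Cas12a (Cpf1) coding sequence carrying D917A and E1006A substitutions that abolish endonuclease activity, leaving a DNA-binding "dead" protein. It is followed directly by a fragment of human ZNF10 (KOX1) supplying the Krüppel-associated box (KRAB) repressor domain, and then by an Oplophorus-derived luciferase (Nlux), which gives a luminescent readout of fusion protein expression. Upstream on the opposite strand, a fragment of the tobacco ringspot virus satellite hammerhead ribozyme is annotated, probably part of the crRNA cassette, where such ribozymes trim a transcript to a defined end. In this "NC" version the spacer is replaced by a type IIS restriction site, so the plasmid likely serves as a non-targeting control and as a recipient for cloning new spacers. The promoters driving the fusion, the crRNA and bsd are not annotated in the feature table. The construct belongs to a genome engineering toolbox for N. oceanica and is suited to transcriptional repression studies.
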