Features (pLannotate 1.2.2; 11 found; start..end, strand, type, name):
   1619..1643    -  misc_RNA       sTRSV HHRz (fragment): hammerhead ribozyme from the tobacco ringspot virus satellite RNA (Khvorova et al., 2003)
   2892..6788    +  CDS            cas12a: CS12A_FRATN - Also known as cpf1 From Francisella tularensis subsp. novicida (strain U112).
   6813..7175    +  CDS            ZNF10 (fragment): ZNF10_HUMAN - Also known as KOX1. Experimental evidence at protein level: Swiss-Prot protein existence level 1. May be involved in transcriptional regulation. From Homo sapiens (Human).
   7197..7712    +  CDS            LUCI_OPLGR (fragment): Experimental evidence at protein level: Swiss-Prot protein existence level 1. Catalytic subunit of oplophorus-luciferin 2-monooxygenase. Oxidoreductase that converts coelenterazine (the oplophorus luciferin) to coelenteramide under emission of blue light with a maximum at 454 nm. Is also active with bisdeoxycoelenterazine. From Oplophorus gracilirostris (Luminous shrimp).
   8429..8446    +  misc_feature   MCS (fragment): pUC18/19 multiple cloning site
   9243..9629    +  CDS            bsd: BSD_ASPTE - Experimental evidence at protein level: Swiss-Prot protein existence level 1. Catalyzes the deamination of the cytosine moiety of the antibiotics blasticidin S, cytomycin and acetylblasticidin S. From Aspergillus terreus.
   9710..9869    +  polyA_signal   CaMV poly(A) signal (fragment): cauliflower mosaic virus polyadenylation signal
   9974..10562   -  rep_origin     ori: high-copy-number ColE1/pMB1/pBR322/pUC origin of replication
  10733..11593   -  CDS            AmpR: β-lactamase; bla; confers resistance to ampicillin, carbenicillin, and related antibiotics
  11594..11698   -  promoter       AmpR promoter: bla
  11735..462     +  misc_feature   CEN/ARS (across the origin): S. cerevisiae CEN6 centromere fused to an autonomously replicating sequence
>Addgene plasmid #176262 | pNOC_dfnCas12a-KRAB_crRNA NC | addgene full sequence | sequence record 346962 | Addgene NGS Result
TAAATATATAAATTAAAAATAGAAAGTAAAAAAAGAAATTAAAGAAAAAATAGTTTTTGTTTTCCGAAGA
TGTAAAAGACTCTAGGGGGATCGCCAACAAATACTACCTTTTATCTTGTACTTCCTGCTCTCAGGTATTA
ATGCCGAATTGTTTCATCTTGTCTGTGTAGAAGACCACACACGAAAATCCTGTGATTTTACATTTTACTT
ATCGTTAATCGAATGTATATCTATTTAATCTGCTTTTCTTGTCTAATAAATATATATGTAAAGTACGCTT
TTTGTTGAAATTTTTTAAACCTTTGTTTATTTTTTTTTCTTCATTCCGTAACTCTTCTACCTTCTTTATT
TACTTTCTAAAATCCAAATACAAAACATAAAAATAAATAAACACAGAGTAAATTCCCAAATTATTCCATC
ATTAAAAGATACGAGGCGCGTGTAAGTTACAGGCAAGCGATCCGTCTAAGAAACCGGTGCAAAGCTGACG
CCCTTTTCGTCGTCGTTGCTGGTGTTAAAATTGCGCGTTTCTTTTTTTTCCGTCTTTGTCGTCTTTTGAC
TTTTTTATCTTCTTTTCTGTCTTCTTTTATTCTTCTCTTCTTCTTCATCACTCCCTCTTCATTTTTCTTC
TTCTTTTTCCTCGTCTATTGTCCTCGGGCATTACCAGTTGTGCTGCTCACGTGCGCGCAAGCGGTGAAAG
GGTGAGAGGATACACGGACAACAATCATTGAAAATTACGCTTAAAGCCGGTGCCTGGAAAAGTCCACGCG
CAGATGGCCTTTGCTTGCCTTGCTGCTGCTGCAGCTGCTGCTGCTGTCGCCTGTGATGGTAATGGTTGTT
GTTGTGGTCCTGCTTGCTTGCTAGTTTGCATTGCGTTTGCGGTTGCCTTATGACCGACTCCGTGTGATTG
ATCCTTAAACATATTTTATCATTGATGTGGATTGTGTGACGACGGCAAAAAAGAATTACTTTACACATGA
CTATCACACCTGCTCCCCTCCCTTCTCCTTTCAATCGGTCAACTTCCCAACCGCTCCTCGAAAATATTTC
AGTTGAATCCTCTACTACGTACCCCTTACTTAAATTTACTTTCTCTCTCCCCATCAATGCGCCGTTGTTC
TGAAGTTGTATTATTGATGGGAGATGATTGGCACTGCACCAGACCTGGCCAAAAGCCACCACAGGTGGCC
ACATACTCTTGCATGGGTATACTCTACCGAGGCAAAGATTAAAGTGCACGTCCCCTGCCCCTCTCTCTCC
CTACTTCCTTCAGTCTCAGTGGTTCCGTGCCCGTTCAGCACTACATCGCCCTGCCCGCTGTTCCTTCTCA
AACAGCCACCCATCCCAACCCACATACACAGAAACAACCTTTCCTACACATTTTCCCAAGTCTTCTCTTC
ACTATTCTACACTAATACACCACCGTGATATGCCGGTTATCTAGATGTCCTTTCTCCTTTCTCATCCTTT
CTTTCCCATGGTACCCAGGAGTCCCATTCGCCATGCCGAAGCATGTTGCCCAGCCGGCGCCAGCGAGGAG
GCTGGGACCATGCCGGCCCCAGCTGGATACTAGCGTCATGGGATCCATCTACAACAGTAGAAATTGACGA
GCTTACTCGTTTCGTCCTCACGGACTCATCAGAATTTCGAAGAGCCAAGGCCTGCTCTTCATCGATTCTG
TGGATGGAGGGAGGGAAGGAGGGGGGGAGTGAGTGAGTCGAGAGAACGACGACTGGGGCAAAGAGAGGAT
GACGCCACTGCAACAAAAGACAGGGAAGAATAGAGGCTGTTGGAAAACAGGAACACAGTGAAGAATAGAG
GCTGCAGGGTAACAGGCACATTTATCGCAGAGAGGCGGGCGGCAGGGGCGATACGTAAAGAGACCCCTAA
ACTTCTCCGCGTCATCCGTTCACGCTACCTCCTTCCCTCCCTTTACTCCCATTGATCACCAAGGCAGCGC
CCGCAGCCACCAGCAGCCACCGTCCTCAGTGTCACAGCTAGACGCGTCCCCATCAGGCAGCAGACCACCA
GAATATGCGCTTTCGCTTCCCATCATATCCCTCCCTCCTCCCCTTCTATTCCTCATCATGCATCATTTCT
TTCTCCTTGCTGCATGCCCCTCTTCTTACCTTGGCTAAGATCTACCGGAGGAAGAAGTCTTCAACGATAG
ATAAATGCCTGTATCGTGATGGTTGTTTGAATGGTGGAAGTGAGCCAGGTATTGAGAACGAGGGGCGCAA
GGGTGCGTGGAAGAAGGCAGGGAGAGGCGAGGCGAAGGAGAAGGGCATGTGGTGGGAACGAAGCCTCCAC
ACCACAGCCACCCATGCTTTTCTCTGTTCGAGTTCCCGGGTTCTACTCTCACACACTACACGTGCACAGA
AAACATTCACGCACAACAGAGATACAGAGGGATCCGTCGAGATGGTCTACACGTCCTAATGTCCCCTGCT
TTCGAAGCCCAGAGCCATCGCTTTCTGTTTTTATCCATTCGCAACACATCCTGTTCTCGCGACCTCTCCT
CTTCCTGGCCACCATCGCTTCTCCGTGCCATGCCCTGTACATCCTTCCCTCCCTCGTTGTCTACCACACT
AATCATGCGCTCTGCAGCAGACACTCGGCTACTATTTGTGTCGTACGGATTGAGGGGAGGGAGGGGAAGG
GAGGCAAGAAGTAAATCGGTGGTCAACAACAGACGCGGTCTCCCCACCCTCCCTCATTCCTTTCCCCTCC
TATAATGAGCGAAGAAAGCCATGGACACCGAGTCACCCACTCTCCTAATCCACCACCACCAGGGCACTAA
CGGACTCACGCTCACCAAACTCGGTAACAATATCCACTGCACACAGATACACACGCAACCCTCGAGCATG
CCCAAGAAAAAGCGGAAGGTGAGCATCTACCAGGAGTTCGTCAACAAGTATTCACTGAGTAAGACACTGC
GGTTCGAGCTGATCCCACAGGGCAAGACACTGGAGAACATCAAGGCCCGAGGCCTGATTCTGGACGATGA
GAAGCGGGCAAAAGACTATAAGAAAGCCAAGCAGATCATTGATAAATACCACCAGTTCTTTATCGAGGAA
ATTCTGAGCTCCGTGTGCATCAGTGAGGATCTGCTGCAGAATTACTCAGACGTGTACTTCAAGCTGAAGA
AGAGCGACGATGACAACCTGCAGAAGGACTTCAAGTCCGCCAAGGACACCATCAAGAAACAGATTAGCGA
GTACATCAAGGACTCCGAAAAGTTTAAAAATCTGTTCAACCAGAATCTGATCGATGCTAAGAAAGGCCAG
GAGTCCGACCTGATCCTGTGGCTGAAACAGTCTAAGGACAATGGGATTGAACTGTTCAAGGCTAACTCCG
ATATCACTGATATTGACGAGGCACTGGAAATCATCAAGAGCTTCAAGGGATGGACCACATACTTTAAAGG
CTTCCACGAGAACCGCAAGAACGTGTACTCCAGCAACGACATTCCTACCTCCATCATCTACCGAATCGTC
GATGACAATCTGCCAAAGTTCCTGGAGAACAAGGCCAAATATGAATCTCTGAAGGACAAAGCTCCCGAGG
CAATTAATTACGAACAGATCAAGAAAGATCTGGCTGAGGAACTGACATTCGATATCGACTATAAGACTAG
CGAGGTGAACCAGAGGGTCTTTTCCCTGGACGAGGTGTTTGAAATCGCCAATTTCAACAATTACCTGAAC
CAGTCCGGCATTACTAAATTCAATACCATCATTGGCGGGAAGTTTGTGAACGGGGAGAATACCAAGCGCA
AGGGAATTAACGAATACATCAATCTGTATAGCCAGCAGATCAACGACAAAACTCTGAAGAAATACAAGAT
GTCTGTGCTGTTCAAACAGATCCTGAGTGATACCGAGTCCAAGTCTTTTGTCATTGATAAACTGGAAGAT
GACTCAGACGTGGTCACTACCATGCAGAGCTTTTATGAGCAGATCGCCGCTTTCAAGACAGTGGAGGAAA
AATCTATTAAGGAAACTCTGAGTCTGCTGTTCGATGACCTGAAAGCCCAGAAGCTGGACCTGAGTAAGAT
CTACTTCAAAAACGATAAGAGTCTGACAGACCTGTCACAGCAGGTGTTTGATGACTATTCCGTGATTGGG
ACCGCCGTCCTGGAGTACATTACACAGCAGATCGCTCCAAAGAACCTGGATAATCCCTCTAAGAAAGAGC
AGGAACTGATCGCTAAGAAAACCGAGAAGGCAAAATATCTGAGTCTGGAAACAATTAAGCTGGCACTGGA
GGAGTTCAACAAGCACAGGGATATTGACAAACAGTGCCGCTTTGAGGAAATCCTGGCCAACTTCGCAGCC
ATCCCCATGATTTTTGATGAGATCGCCCAGAACAAAGACAATCTGGCTCAGATCAGTATTAAGTACCAGA
ACCAGGGCAAGAAAGACCTGCTGCAGGCTTCAGCAGAAGATGACGTGAAAGCCATCAAGGATCTGCTGGA
CCAGACCAACAATCTGCTGCACAAGCTGAAAATCTTCCATATTAGTCAGTCAGAGGATAAGGCTAATATC
CTGGATAAAGACGAACACTTCTACCTGGTGTTCGAGGAATGTTACTTCGAGCTGGCAAACATTGTCCCCC
TGTATAACAAGATTAGGAACTACATCACACAGAAGCCTTACTCTGACGAGAAGTTTAAACTGAACTTCGA
AAATAGTACCCTGGCCAACGGGTGGGATAAGAACAAGGAGCCTGACAACACAGCTATCCTGTTCATCAAG
GATGACAAGTACTATCTGGGAGTGATGAATAAGAAAAACAATAAGATCTTCGATGACAAAGCCATTAAGG
AGAACAAAGGGGAAGGATACAAGAAAATCGTGTATAAGCTGCTGCCCGGCGCAAATAAGATGCTGCCTAA
GGTGTTCTTCAGCGCCAAGAGTATCAAATTCTACAACCCATCCGAGGACATCCTGCGGATTAGAAATCAC
TCAACACATACTAAGAACGGGAGCCCCCAGAAGGGATATGAGAAATTTGAGTTCAACATCGAGGATTGCA
GGAAGTTTATTGACTTCTACAAGCAGAGCATCTCCAAACACCCTGAATGGAAGGATTTTGGCTTCCGGTT
TTCCGACACACAGAGATATAACTCTATCGACGAGTTCTACCGCGAGGTGGAAAATCAGGGGTATAAGCTG
ACTTTTGAGAACATTTCTGAAAGTTACATCGACAGCGTGGTCAATCAGGGAAAGCTGTACCTGTTCCAGA
TCTATAACAAAGATTTTTCAGCATACAGCAAGGGCAGACCAAACCTGCATACACTGTACTGGAAGGCCCT
GTTCGATGAGAGGAATCTGCAGGACGTGGTCTATAAACTGAACGGAGAGGCCGAACTGTTTTACCGGAAG
CAGTCTATTCCTAAGAAAATCACTCACCCAGCTAAGGAGGCCATCGCTAACAAGAACAAGGACAATCCTA
AGAAAGAGAGCGTGTTCGAATACGATCTGATTAAGGACAAGCGGTTCACCGAAGATAAGTTCTTTTTCCA
TTGTCCAATCACCATTAACTTCAAGTCAAGCGGCGCTAACAAGTTCAACGACGAGATCAATCTGCTGCTG
AAGGAAAAAGCAAACGATGTGCACATCCTGAGCATTGCCCGAGGAGAGCGGCATCTGGCCTACTATACCC
TGGTGGATGGCAAAGGGAATATCATTAAGCAGGATACATTCAACATCATTGGCAATGACCGGATGAAAAC
CAACTACCACGATAAACTGGCTGCAATCGAGAAGGATAGAGACTCAGCTAGGAAGGACTGGAAGAAAATC
AACAACATTAAGGAGATGAAGGAAGGCTATCTGAGCCAGGTGGTCCATGAGATTGCAAAGCTGGTCATCG
AATACAATGCCATTGTGGTGTTCGCGGATCTGAACTTCGGCTTTAAGAGGGGGCGCTTTAAGGTGGAAAA
ACAGGTCTATCAGAAGCTGGAGAAAATGCTGATCGAAAAGCTGAATTACCTGGTGTTTAAAGATAACGAG
TTCGACAAGACCGGAGGCGTCCTGAGAGCCTACCAGCTGACAGCTCCCTTTGAAACTTTCAAGAAAATGG
GAAAACAGACAGGCATCATCTACTATGTGCCAGCCGGATTCACTTCCAAGATCTGCCCCGTGACCGGCTT
TGTCAACCAGCTGTACCCTAAATATGAGTCAGTGAGCAAGTCCCAGGAATTTTTCAGCAAGTTCGATAAG
ATCTGTTATAATCTGGACAAGGGGTACTTCGAGTTTTCCTTCGATTACAAGAACTTCGGCGACAAGGCCG
CTAAGGGGAAATGGACCATTGCCTCCTTCGGATCTCGCCTGATCAACTTTCGAAATTCCGATAAAAACCA
CAATTGGGACACTAGGGAGGTGTACCCAACCAAGGAGCTGGAAAAGCTGCTGAAAGACTACTCTATCGAG
TATGGACATGGCGAATGCATCAAGGCAGCCATCTGTGGCGAGAGTGATAAGAAATTTTTCGCCAAGCTGA
CCTCAGTGCTGAATACAATCCTGCAGATGCGGAACTCAAAGACCGGGACAGAACTGGACTATCTGATTAG
CCCCGTGGCTGATGTCAACGGAAACTTCTTCGACAGCAGACAGGCACCCAAAAATATGCCTCAGGATGCA
GACGCCAACGGGGCCTACCACATCGGGCTGAAGGGACTGATGCTGCTGGGCCGGATCAAGAACAATCAGG
AGGGGAAGAAGCTGAACCTGGTCATTAAGAACGAGGAATACTTCGAGTTTGTCCAGAATAGAAATAACGG
GTCCGGCAGCGGGTCCGTTAACGACGCGAAGTCTTTGACAGCCTGGAGCAGAACGTTGGTCACATTTAAG
GATGTTTTCGTGGACTTTACTCGTGAGGAGTGGAAACTACTTGACACTGCCCAGCAAATTGTTTACAGGA
ACGTTATGTTGGAAAACTACAAAAATTTAGTTTCCCTTGGTTATCAACTGACCAAGCCAGATGTCATACT
GAGATTAGAGAAAGGCGAAGAACCCTGGCTAGTTGAGAGGGAAATTCATCAAGAAACCCACCCTGATTCT
GAAACAGCTTTTGAAATTAAATCTTCAGTCTCTTCTCGTAGCATTTTTAAGGACAAGCAGTCTTGCGATA
TCAAGATGGAGGGTATGGCCCGTAACGACTTGTGGGGGTCCGGCAGCGGGTCCGTTAACATGGTGTTTAC
TCTCGAGGACTTCGTGGGCGACTGGCGGCAGACAGCTGGCTATAACCTCGACCAGGTGCTGGAGCAGGGC
GGTGTGTCCTCGCTTTTCCAGAACCTGGGCGTCTCCGTGACCCCAATCCAGCGCATCGTCCTGAGCGGCG
AGAACGGCCTGAAGATCGACATCCACGTCATCATTCCCTACGAGGGCCTGAGCGGGGACCAAATGGGCCA
GATCGAGAAGATCTTCAAGGTTGTGTACCCCGTGGACGATCACCACTTCAAGGTGATACTGCACTACGGG
ACGCTGGTCATCGACGGTGTGACGCCGAACATGATTGACTACTTCGGCCGTCCTTACGAGGGCATTGCCG
TGTTCGACGGCAAGAAGATCACGGTGACCGGCACCCTGTGGAACGGCAATAAGATCATTGACGAGCGGCT
GATCAACCCGGATGGCTCGCTGTTGTTCCGCGTGACCATCAACGGGGTAACCGGCTGGCGCCTGTGCGAG
CGCATCCTGGCCGGATACCCCTACGACGTGCCCGACTACGCGTCCATGGTGGCTAGCCCGAAAAAGAAGA
GGAAGGTCTGACAATTGGAAAGATCCAAGAGAGACGAGTAGAGATTTTTTTTTTGGGATTGATGTTTGTC
GTTCTTTGAGTTGTCGTCGAGTTACGCCTTTTGTAAGAATGTTCCGCAGGAGAGGAGGAGGATGGGCATG
AGTGAGGGTGAGAGGGCTTGCCCGCTTTTTTTTTTTAAAAACGCTGAAGACGTGGTTGTCAAACAAACCC
CCCATAGAAACGATTTTGTTACGGTGCGGTCCAGACGTCACTTGAATGGCTCCGCGGAAAGGCCAGGGAG
GGAAGGGGGGAGGGAGGAAACATGAAACATGTTGAACGGCTCAACAGGGTTTGGGGGACAAGAGAGGTAG
CGCCCTGATGGACTGCTCCCTCCCCTCCTTTCCCTCAATGTCTCATTCATCCATGCTTCCCCCTTCTCTC
TCTCCCCTCCGTTCCATCCCCCGCGGGCGTGGTAGTGGCGTGATGGGATCCACTAAAATGTACGTGTAAG
AAAAGCCGGTGAGCTTACGCTTTTGTGAAAGTGGGAGTACGAGTGTTGTGTGTGTGTGTAGTGGTTTCAG
ACCCCAGACAGAGGCGAAGCAGAAAAAGCAGACGATGAAGACGACGAAGAAATGAGCAGTCTATTTTTAT
CGTGGAAACAGAAGAGGTGATATCGTCTCCTGCAGGCATGCAAGCTGATCCACTAGAGGCCATGGCGGCC
GCGATGGAGTGGATGGAGGAGGAGGCGAGCGTAGCAGCAAGCGTGAGTTATACAGCCAGGCACATGTCGC
AATCCTTCGGTCTCGGGCTTAAAATCCACGCACTAATCACGCTGGGCCATGCAAAGAGCAATGCCGAGGC
CCACCACACAAAACGCTGTGTCGCGCGTTGCGGCCTGAAGCTTCATACTTCTTAGTCGCCGCCAAAAGGG
CTCGAGAGACGAGACCCGTTGGCATGACCGATGTTGTTCGACGCGGTTTGCTTCGTCACAGTCGACGTGA
TTCAGGAATCTGGAGCCTGCAGATCATTTTTTTCAGCCTGATATCGTTCTTTTCCACTGAGAACCATCAG
ACCACCTTTTCTTCCATTGTGTGAAGGAGTAGGAGTTGCCGTGCTGCTTTGTGGGAGACATCTGCGATGG
TGACCAGCCTCCCGTCGTCTGGTCGACGTGACGAGCCTCTTCACTGTTCTTCGACGGAGAGACGCAAGCG
AGACGGCTCTAGACCTTTTGGACACGCATTCTGTGTGTGAACTAGTGGACAGTGATACCACGTCTGAAAG
CTCACCACTGCCCATGGTGCAGCTACTTGTCACAAAGTTTTGACTCCGTCGGTATCACCATTCGCGCTCG
TGTGCCTGGTTGTTCCGCCACGCCGGCCTGCCCCGGGGCGGGGCAATATTCTAAAATCTCACGCAAAACA
CCGCACTTACCCCTCACACATATTCGTGATAGACCACCACCAATCTCAGCCCGCATCAACACAGGAGGGC
CCATGCCCCTCTCGCAGGAGGAGAGCACGCTGATCGAGAGGGCTACGGCGACGATTAACTCGATTCCTAT
CTCCGAGGATTACTCGGTGGCTTCCGCTGCTCTGTCGTCCGACGGACGGATCTTCACGGGGGTCAACGTG
TACCATTTTACGGGGGGGCCTTGCGCGGAGCTGGTGGTCCTGGGGACCGCCGCTGCTGCCGCGGCTGGGA
ACCTGACGTGCATTGTCGCCATCGGGAACGAGAACCGCGGGATTCTGAGCCCCTGCGGGCGGTGCCGGCA
GGTCCTGCTCGACCTCCACCCTGGGATCAAGGCGATTGTGAAGGATTCCGACGGGCAGCCTACGGCGGTC
GGTATCAGAGAACTTCTCCCTTCGGGCTACGTGTGGGAGAGCGCTTGAACTAGTAGTAGATGCCGACCGG
AGTCCGCAAAAATCACCAGTCTCTCTCTACAAATCTATCTCTCTCTATTTTTCTCCAGAATAATGTGTGA
GTAGTTCCCAGATAAGGGAATTAGGGTTCTTATAGGGTTTCGCTCATGTGTTGAGCATATAAGAAACCCT
TAGTATGTATTTGTATTTGTAAAATACTTCTATCAATAAAATTTCTAATTCCTAAAACCAAAATCCAGTG
ACCTGGTTTAAACCACAGAATCAGGGGATAACGCAGGAAAGAACATGTGAGCAAAAGGCCAGCAAAAGGC
CAGGAACCGTAAAAAGGCCGCGTTGCTGGCGTTTTTCCATAGGCTCCGCCCCCCTGACGAGCATCACAAA
AATCGACGCTCAAGTCAGAGGTGGCGAAACCCGACAGGACTATAAAGATACCAGGCGTTTCCCCCTGGAA
GCTCCCTCGTGCGCTCTCCTGTTCCGACCCTGCCGCTTACCGGATACCTGTCCGCCTTTCTCCCTTCGGG
AAGCGTGGCGCTTTCTCATAGCTCACGCTGTAGGTATCTCAGTTCGGTGTAGGTCGTTCGCTCCAAGCTG
GGCTGTGTGCACGAACCCCCCGTTCAGCCCGACCGCTGCGCCTTATCCGGTAACTATCGTCTTGAGTCCA
ACCCGGTAAGACACGACTTATCGCCACTGGCAGCAGCCACTGGTAACAGGATTAGCAGAGCGAGGTATGT
AGGCGGTGCTACAGAGTTCTTGAAGTGGTGGCCTAACTACGGCTACACTAGAAGAACAGTATTTGGTATC
TGCGCTCTGCTGAAGCCAGTTACCTTCGGAAAAAGAGTTGGTAGCTCTTGATCCGGCAAACAAACCACCG
CTGGTAGCGGTGGTTTTTTTGTTTGCAAGCAGCAGATTACGCGCAGAAAAAAAGGATCTCAAGAAGATCC
TTTGATCTTTTCTACGGGGTCTGACGCTCAGTGGAACGAAAACTCACGTTAAGGGATTTTGGTCATGAGA
TTATCAAAAAGGATCTTCACCTAGATCCTTTTAAATTAAAAATGAAGTTTTAAATCAATCTAAAGTATAT
ATGAGTAAACTTGGTCTGACAGTTACCAATGCTTAATCAGTGAGGCACCTATCTCAGCGATCTGTCTATT
TCGTTCATCCATAGTTGCCTGACTCCCCGTCGTGTAGATAACTACGATACGGGAGGGCTTACCATCTGGC
CCCAGTGCTGCAATGATACCGCGAGACCCACGCTCACCGGCTCCAGATTTATCAGCAATAAACCAGCCAG
CCGGAAGGGCCGAGCGCAGAAGTGGTCCTGCAACTTTATCCGCCTCCATCCAGTCTATTAATTGTTGCCG
GGAAGCTAGAGTAAGTAGTTCGCCAGTTAATAGTTTGCGCAACGTTGTTGCCATTGCTACAGGCATCGTG
GTGTCACGCTCGTCGTTTGGTATGGCTTCATTCAGCTCCGGTTCCCAACGATCAAGGCGAGTTACATGAT
CCCCCATGTTGTGCAAAAAAGCGGTTAGCTCCTTCGGTCCTCCGATCGTTGTCAGAAGTAAGTTGGCCGC
AGTGTTATCACTCATGGTTATGGCAGCACTGCATAATTCTCTTACTGTCATGCCATCCGTAAGATGCTTT
TCTGTGACTGGTGAGTACTCAACCAAGTCATTCTGAGAATAGTGTATGCGGCGACCGAGTTGCTCTTGCC
CGGCGTCAATACGGGATAATACCGCGCCACATAGCAGAACTTTAAAAGTGCTCATCATTGGAAAACGTTC
TTCGGGGCGAAAACTCTCAAGGATCTTACCGCTGTTGAGATCCAGTTCGATGTAACCCACTCGTGCACCC
AACTGATCTTCAGCATCTTTTACTTTCACCAGCGTTTCTGGGTGAGCAAAAACAGGAAGGCAAAATGCCG
CAAAAAAGGGAATAAGGGCGACACGGAAATGTTGAATACTCATACTCTTCCTTTTTCAATATTATTGAAG
CATTTATCAGGGTTATTGTCTCATGAGCGGATACATATTTGAATGTATTTAGAAAAATAAACAAATAGGG
GTTCCGCGCACATTTCCCCGAAAAGTGCCACCTGGGTCCTTTTCATCACGTGCTATAAAAATAATTATAA
TTTAAATTTTTTAATA
